Addgene plasmid #235293: EF1a-mRuby2(miRE.FF4)-TS.FF6x4-bGH
Purpose: ComMAND open-loop circuit regulating mRuby2 with 4 copies of microRNA target sites
Depositing lab: Kate Galloway. Depositing organization: Massachusetts Institute of Technology. Publication: Model-guided design of microRNA-based gene circuits supports precise dosage of transgenic cargoes into diverse primary cells. Love KS, Johnstone CP, Peterman EL, Gaglione S, Birnbaum ME, Galloway KE. Cell Syst. 2025 Apr 22:101269. doi: 10.1016/j.cels.2025.101269. PubMed 40300600.
Backbone
  Vector backbone: pShip.USI (upstream inverted)
  Backbone manufacturer: Galloway lab
  Backbone size w/o insert (bp): 2046
  Vector type: Mammalian Expression, Synthetic Biology
Growth in bacteria
  Bacterial resistance: Kanamycin, 50 μg/mL
  Growth temperature: 30°C
  Growth strain: NEB Stable
  Copy number: High Copy
Gene/Insert
  Gene/Insert name: mRuby2
  Species: Entacmaea quadricolor
  Insert size (bp): 711
  Promoter: EF1a (human EF1a)
  Cloning method: Golden Gate
  Sequencing primers: 5′ CATCAGAGATTTTGAGACAC; 3′ gcgtttctacaaactcttcc
Resource information
  A portion of this plasmid was derived from a plasmid made by: Addgene #90236
Terms and licenses: Academic/Nonprofit Terms; Industry Terms: Not Available to Industry
Depositor comments: Alt name: pKG3182 ; Please visit https://doi.org/10.1101/2024.06.25.600629 for bioRxiv preprint.
How to cite: EF1a-mRuby2(miRE.FF4)-TS.FF6x4-bGH was a gift from Kate Galloway (Addgene plasmid # 235293 ; http://n2t.net/addgene:235293 ; RRID:Addgene_235293)
