[The description below was written by a language model from this plasmid's Addgene catalogue record and pLannotate feature annotations shown in this document.]
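Description:
EF1a-mRuby2(miRE.FF4)-TS.FF6x4-bGH is a mammalian expression and synthetic-biology plasmid built by Golden Gate assembly in the small pShip.USI (upstream inverted) backbone. It is propagated in E. coli through a high-copy ColE1/pUC-type origin and selected with kanamycin via an aminoglycoside phosphotransferase gene. rrnB T1 and T2 terminators sit between the mammalian cassette and the bacterial elements, presumably to insulate them from each other.

The payload is a single transcription unit driven by the human EF1a promoter, annotated as the core promoter plus intron A segments, and terminated by the bovine growth hormone polyadenylation signal. The cargo is the red fluorescent protein mRuby2, derived from Entacmaea quadricolor. In the feature table its coding sequence appears as two fragments separated by a region containing miR-30a flanking sequence. This fits the construct name, which indicates a miRE-format (miR-30-based) microRNA scaffold carrying the synthetic FF4 microRNA embedded within the reporter gene, most likely in an intron, although the record does not say so explicitly. By name, four copies of an FF6 target site lie between mRuby2 and the poly(A) signal, though the automated annotation does not detect them. A short match to a TRE3GV promoter fragment just upstream of mRuby2 is probably only a shared leader sequence rather than a functional Tet-responsive element.

Because the expressed microRNA (FF4) does not match the target sites (FF6), the transcript should not silence itself. This agrees with the stated purpose as the open-loop version of the ComMAND circuit, most plausibly serving as an unregulated comparison for closed-loop designs, in which matched microRNA and target sites form an incoherent feedforward loop that buffers transgene expression against variation in dosage.
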