Features (pLannotate 1.2.2; 12 found; start..end, strand, type, name):
    544..755     +  promoter       EF-1α core promoter: core promoter for human elongation factor EF-1α
    756..869     +  intron         EF-1α intron A (fragment): intron upstream of the start codon of human EF-1α
   1495..1698    +  intron         EF-1α intron A: truncated intron upstream of the start codon of human EF-1α
   1707..1741    +  promoter       TRE3GV promoter (fragment): 3rd-generation Tet-responsive promoter that can be activated by binding of Tet-On® 3G, optimized for retroviral and lentiviral vectors
   1768..1818    +  CDS            mRuby2 (fragment): mRuby2 is a basic (constitutively fluorescent) red fluorescent protein published in 2012, derived from Entacmaea quadricolor. It has moderate acid sensitivity.
   2077..2189    +  ncRNA          3' miR-30a: sequence downstream of the 71-nt precursor of the human miR-30a microRNA (Zeng et al., 2002) miRNA
   2231..2895    +  CDS            mRuby2 (fragment): monomeric red fluorescent protein derived from mRuby, with improved photophysical properties (Lam et al., 2012)
   3019..3243    +  polyA_signal   bGH poly(A) signal: bovine growth hormone polyadenylation signal
   3311..3338    -  terminator     rrnB T2 terminator: transcription terminator T2 from the E. coli rrnB gene
   3470..3513    +  terminator     rrnB T1 terminator: Escherichia coli rrnB; transcription terminator T1 from the E. coli rrnB gene
   3681..4269    -  rep_origin     ori: high-copy-number ColE1/pMB1/pBR322/pUC origin of replication
   4359..404     -  CDS            KanR (across the origin): aminoglycoside phosphotransferase; aph(3')-Ia; confers resistance to kanamycin in bacteria or G418 (Geneticin®) in eukaryotes
>Addgene plasmid #235293 | EF1a-mRuby2(miRE.FF4)-TS.FF6x4-bGH | addgene full sequence | sequence record 474205 | Addgene NGS Result
CAAACAGGAATCGAATGCAACCGGCGCAGGAACACTGCCAGCGCATCAACAATATTTTCACCTGAATCAG
GATATTCTTCTAATACCTGGAATGCTGTTTTTCCGGGGATCGCAGTGGTGAGTAACCATGCATCACCAGG
AGTACGGATAAAATGCTTGATGGTCGGAAGAGGCATAAATTCCGTCAGCCAGTTTAGTCTGACCATCTCA
TCTGTAACATCATTGGCAACGCTACCTTTGCCATGTTTCAGAAACAACTCTGGCGCATCGGGCTTCCCAT
ACAAGCGATAGATTGTCGCACCTGATTGCCCGACATTATCGCGAGCCCATTTATACCCATATAAATCAGC
ATCCATGTTGGAATTTAATCGCGGCCTCGACGTTTCCCGTTGAATATGGCTCATAACACCCCTTGTATTA
CTGTTTATGTAAGCAGACAGTTTTATTGTTCATGATGATATATTTTTATCTTGTGCAATGTAACATCAGA
GATTTTGAGACACGGGCACCTGCAGTCTTCGTACTGCTCCGGTGCCCGTCAGTGGGCAGAGCGCACATCG
CCCACAGTCCCCGAGAAGTTGGGGGGAGGGGTCGGCAATTGAACCGGTGCCTAGAGAAGGTGGCGCGGGG
TAAACTGGGAAAGTGATGTCGTGTACTGGCTCCGCCTTTTTCCCGAGGGTGGGGGAGAACCGTATATAAG
TGCAGTAGTCGCCGTGAACGTTCTTTTTCGCAACGGGTTTGCCGCCAGAACACAGGTAAGTGCCGTGTGT
GGTTCCCGCGGGCCTGGCCTCTTTACGGGTTATGGCCCTTGCGTGCCTTGAATTACTTCCACGCCCCTGG
CTGCAGTACGTGATTCTTGATCCCGAGCTTCGGGTTGGAAGTGGGTGGGAGAGTTCGAGGCCTTGCGCTT
AAGGAGCCCCTTCGCCTCGTGCTTGAGTTGAGGCCTGGCTTGGGCGCTGGGGCCGCCGCGTGCGAATCTG
GTGGCACCTTCGCGCCTGTCTCGCTGCTTTCGATAAGTCTCTAGCCATTTAAAATTTTTGATGACCTGCT
GCGACGCTTTTTTTCTGGCAAGATAGTCTTGTAAATGCGGGCCAAGATCTGCACACTGGTATTTCGGTTT
TTGGGGCCGCGGGCGGCGACGGGGCCCGTGCGTCCCAGCGCACATGTTCGGCGAGGCGGGGCCTGCGAGC
GCGGCCACCGAGAATCGGACGGGGGTAGTCTCAAGCTGGCCGGCCTGCTCTGGTGCCTGGCCTCGCGCCG
CCGTGTATCGCCCCGCCCTGGGCGGCAAGGCTGGCCCGGTCGGCACCAGTTGCGTGAGCGGAAAGATGGC
CGCTTCCCGGCCCTGCTGCAGGGAGCTCAAAATGGAGGACGCGGCGCTCGGGAGAGCGGGCGGGTGAGTC
ACCCACACAAAGGAAAAGGGCCTTTCCGTCCTCAGCCGTCGCTTCATGTGACTCCACGGAGTACCGGGCG
CCGTCCAGGCACCTCGATTAGTTCTCGAGCTTTTGGAGTACGTCGTCTTTAGGTTGGGGGGAGGGGTTTT
ATGCGATGGAGTTTCCCCACACTGAGTGGGTGGAGACTGAAGTTAGGCCAGCTTGGCACTTGATGTAATT
CTCCTTGGAATTTGCCCTTTTTGAGTTTGGATCTTGGTTCATTCTCAAGCCTCAGACAGTGGTTCAAAGT
TTTTTTCTTCCATTTCAGGTGTCGTGAGAGCTCGTTTAGTGAACCGTCAGATCGCCTGGAGACGCCATCC
ACGCTGTAATGGCCACCATGGTGTCTAAGGGCGAAGAGCTGATCAAGGAAAATATGCGTATGAAGGTAAG
TGTGCTCGCTTCGGCAGCACATATACTATGTTGAATGAGGCTTCAGTACTTTACAGAATCGTTGCCTGCA
CATCTTGGAAACACTTGCTGGGATTACTTCTTCAGGGACTTCTTAACCCAACAGAAGGCTCGAGAAGGTA
TATTGCTGTTGACAGTGAGCGCCGCTTGAAGTCTTTAATTAAATAGTGAAGCCACAGATGTATTTAATTA
AAGACTTCAAGCGGTGCCTACTGCCTCGGACTTCAAGGGGCTAGAATTCAAGGGGCTACTTTAGGAGCAA
TTATCTTGTTTACTAAAACTGAATACCTTGCTATCTCTTTGATACATTTTTACAAAGCTGAATTAAAATG
GTATAAATTAAATCACTTTTTTCAATTGTACTAACTTCGAGTCTTCTTTTTTTTTTTCACAGGTGGTCAT
GGAAGGTTCGGTCAACGGCCACCAATTCAAATGCACAGGTGAAGGAGAAGGCAATCCGTACATGGGAACT
CAAACCATGAGGATCAAAGTCATCGAGGGAGGACCCCTGCCATTTGCCTTTGACATTCTTGCCACGTCGT
TCATGTATGGCAGCCGTACTTTTATCAAGTACCCGAAAGGCATTCCTGATTTCTTTAAACAGTCCTTTCC
TGAGGGTTTTACTTGGGAAAGAGTTACGAGATACGAAGATGGTGGAGTCGTCACCGTCATGCAGGACACC
AGCCTTGAGGATGGCTGTCTCGTTTACCACGTCCAAGTCAGAGGGGTAAACTTTCCCTCCAATGGTCCCG
TGATGCAGAAGAAGACCAAGGGTTGGGAGCCTAATACAGAGATGATGTATCCAGCAGATGGTGGTCTGAG
GGGATACACTCATATGGCACTGAAAGTTGATGGTGGTGGCCATCTGTCTTGCTCTTTCGTAACAACTTAC
AGGTCAAAAAAGACCGTCGGGAACATCAAGATGCCCGGTATCCATGCCGTTGATCACCGCCTGGAAAGGT
TAGAGGAAAGTGACAATGAAATGTTCGTAGTACAACGCGAACACGCAGTTGCCAAGTTCGCCGGGCTTGG
TGGTGGGATGGACGAGCTGTACAAGTAACAACAAGCTTGTGGAACCAAAGAGATTCCTCATAAAAACCAA
AGAGATTCCTCATAAACAACCAAAGAGATTCCTCATAAAAACCAAAGAGATTCCTCATAAACCTAGGAGG
AGTTGCACCTGTGCCTTCTAGTTGCCAGCCATCTGTTGTTTGCCCCTCCCCCGTGCCTTCCTTGACCCTG
GAAGGTGCCACTCCCACTGTCCTTTCCTAATAAAATGAGGAAATTGCATCGCATTGTCTGAGTAGGTGTC
ATTCTATTCTGGGGGGTGGGGTGGGGCAGGACAGCAAGGGGGAGGATTGGGAAGACAATAGCAGGCATGC
TGGGGATGCGGTGGGCTCTATGGCGCTAGTAGACTGCAGGTGGGCCCGAGCTTAAGTAACTAACTAACAG
GAAGAGTTTGTAGAAACGCAAAAAGGCCATCCGTCAGGATGGCCTTCTGCTTAGTTTGATGCCTGGCAGT
TTATGGCGGGCGTCCTGCCCGCCACCCTCCGGGCCGTTGCTTCACAACGTTCAAATCCGCTCCCGGCGGA
TTTGTCCTACTCAGGAGAGCGTTCACCGACAAACAACAGATAAAACGAAAGGCCCAGTCTTCCGACTGAG
CCTTTCGTTTTATTTGATGCCTGGCAGTTCCCTACTCTCGCTTAGTAGTTAGACGTCCCCGAGATCCATG
CTAGCGGTAATACGGTTATCCACAGAATCAGGGGATAACGCAGGAAAGAACATGTGAGCAAAAGGCCAGC
AAAAGGCCAGGAACCGTAAAAAGGCCGCGTTGCTGGCGTTTTTCCATAGGCTCCGCCCCCCTGACGAGCA
TCACAAAAATCGACGCTCAAGTCAGAGGTGGCGAAACCCGACAGGACTATAAAGATACCAGGCGTTTCCC
CCTGGAAGCTCCCTCGTGCGCTCTCCTGTTCCGACCCTGCCGCTTACCGGATACCTGTCCGCCTTTCTCC
CTTCGGGAAGCGTGGCGCTTTCTCATAGCTCACGCTGTAGGTATCTCAGTTCGGTGTAGGTCGTTCGCTC
CAAGCTGGGCTGTGTGCACGAACCCCCCGTTCAGCCCGACCGCTGCGCCTTATCCGGTAACTATCGTCTT
GAGTCCAACCCGGTAAGACACGACTTATCGCCACTGGCAGCAGCCACTGGTAACAGGATTAGCAGAGCGA
GGTATGTAGGCGGTGCTACAGAGTTCTTGAAGTGGTGGCCTAACTACGGCTACACTAGAAGAACAGTATT
TGGTATCTGCGCTCTGCTGAAGCCAGTTACCTTCGGAAAAAGAGTTGGTAGCTCTTGATCCGGCAAACAA
ACCACCGCTGGTAGCGGTGGTTTTTTTGTTTGCAAGCAGCAGATTACGCGCAGAAAAAAAGGATCTCAAG
AAGATCCTTTGATCTTTTCTACGGGGTCTGACGCTCAGTGGAACGGGGCCCAATCTGAATAATGTTACAA
CCAATTAACCAATTCTGATTAGAAAAACTCATCGAGCATCAAATGAAACTGCAATTTATTCATATCAGGA
TTATCAATACCATATTTTTGAAAAAGCCGTTTCTGTAATGAAGGAGAAAACTCACCGAGGCAGTTCCATA
GGATGGCAAGATCCTGGTATCGGTCTGCGATTCCGACTCGTCCAACATCAATACAACCTATTAATTTCCC
CTCGTCAAAAATAAGGTTATCAAGTGAGAAATCACCATGAGTGACGACTGAATCCGGTGAGAATGGCAAA
AGTTTATGCATTTCTTTCCAGACTTGTTCAACAGGCCAGCCATTACGCTCGTCATCAAAATCACTCGCAT
CAACCAAACCGTTATTCATTCGTGATTGCGCCTGAGCTAGACGAAATACGCGATCGCTGTTAAAAGGACA
ATTA
